>Addgene plasmid #138674 | pSECC-sgSIK3-C | addgene full sequence | sequence record 273698 | Addgene NGS Result
TCGACGGATCGGGAGATCTCCCGATCCCCTATGGTGCACTCTCAGTACAATCTGCTCTGATGCCGCATAG
TTAAGCCAGTATCTGCTCCCTGCTTGTGTGTTGGAGGTCGCTGAGTAGTGCGCGAGCAAAATTTAAGCTA
CAACAAGGCAAGGCTTGACCGACAATTGCATGAAGAATCTGCTTAGGGTTAGGCGTTTTGCGCTGCTTCG
CGATGTACGGGCCAGATATACGCGTTGACATTGATTATTGACTAGTTATTAATAGTAATCAATTACGGGG
TCATTAGTTCATAGCCCATATATGGAGTTCCGCGTTACATAACTTACGGTAAATGGCCCGCCTGGCTGAC
CGCCCAACGACCCCCGCCCATTGACGTCAATAATGACGTATGTTCCCATAGTAACGCCAATAGGGACTTT
CCATTGACGTCAATGGGTGGAGTATTTACGGTAAACTGCCCACTTGGCAGTACATCAAGTGTATCATATG
CCAAGTACGCCCCCTATTGACGTCAATGACGGTAAATGGCCCGCCTGGCATTATGCCCAGTACATGACCT
TATGGGACTTTCCTACTTGGCAGTACATCTACGTATTAGTCATCGCTATTACCATGGTGATGCGGTTTTG
GCAGTACATCAATGGGCGTGGATAGCGGTTTGACTCACGGGGATTTCCAAGTCTCCACCCCATTGACGTC
AATGGGAGTTTGTTTTGGCACCAAAATCAACGGGACTTTCCAAAATGTCGTAACAACTCCGCCCCATTGA
CGCAAATGGGCGGTAGGCGTGTACGGTGGGAGGTCTATATAAGCAGCGCGTTTTGCCTGTACTGGGTCTC
TCTGGTTAGACCAGATCTGAGCCTGGGAGCTCTCTGGCTAACTAGGGAACCCACTGCTTAAGCCTCAATA
AAGCTTGCCTTGAGTGCTTCAAGTAGTGTGTGCCCGTCTGTTGTGTGACTCTGGTAACTAGAGATCCCTC
AGACCCTTTTAGTCAGTGTGGAAAATCTCTAGCAGTGGCGCCCGAACAGGGACTTGAAAGCGAAAGGGAA
ACCAGAGGAGCTCTCTCGACGCAGGACTCGGCTTGCTGAAGCGCGCACGGCAAGAGGCGAGGGGCGGCGA
CTGGTGAGTACGCCAAAAATTTTGACTAGCGGAGGCTAGAAGGAGAGAGATGGGTGCGAGAGCGTCAGTA
TTAAGCGGGGGAGAATTAGATCGCGATGGGAAAAAATTCGGTTAAGGCCAGGGGGAAAGAAAAAATATAA
ATTAAAACATATAGTATGGGCAAGCAGGGAGCTAGAACGATTCGCAGTTAATCCTGGCCTGTTAGAAACA
TCAGAAGGCTGTAGACAAATACTGGGACAGCTACAACCATCCCTTCAGACAGGATCAGAAGAACTTAGAT
CATTATATAATACAGTAGCAACCCTCTATTGTGTGCATCAAAGGATAGAGATAAAAGACACCAAGGAAGC
TTTAGACAAGATAGAGGAAGAGCAAAACAAAAGTAAGACCACCGCACAGCAAGCGGCCGGCCGCTGATCT
TCAGACCTGGAGGAGGAGATATGAGGGACAATTGGAGAAGTGAATTATATAAATATAAAGTAGTAAAAAT
TGAACCATTAGGAGTAGCACCCACCAAGGCAAAGAGAAGAGTGGTGCAGAGAGAAAAAAGAGCAGTGGGA
ATAGGAGCTTTGTTCCTTGGGTTCTTGGGAGCAGCAGGAAGCACTATGGGCGCAGCGTCAATGACGCTGA
CGGTACAGGCCAGACAATTATTGTCTGGTATAGTGCAGCAGCAGAACAATTTGCTGAGGGCTATTGAGGC
GCAACAGCATCTGTTGCAACTCACAGTCTGGGGCATCAAGCAGCTCCAGGCAAGAATCCTGGCTGTGGAA
AGATACCTAAAGGATCAACAGCTCCTGGGGATTTGGGGTTGCTCTGGAAAACTCATTTGCACCACTGCTG
TGCCTTGGAATGCTAGTTGGAGTAATAAATCTCTGGAACAGATTTGGAATCACACGACCTGGATGGAGTG
GGACAGAGAAATTAACAATTACACAAGCTTAATACACTCCTTAATTGAAGAATCGCAAAACCAGCAAGAA
AAGAATGAACAAGAATTATTGGAATTAGATAAATGGGCAAGTTTGTGGAATTGGTTTAACATAACAAATT
GGCTGTGGTATATAAAATTATTCATAATGATAGTAGGAGGCTTGGTAGGTTTAAGAATAGTTTTTGCTGT
ACTTTCTATAGTGAATAGAGTTAGGCAGGGATATTCACCATTATCGTTTCAGACCCACCTCCCAACCCCG
AGGGGACCCGACAGGCCCGAAGGAATAGAAGAAGAAGGTGGAGAGAGAGACAGAGACAGATCCATTCGAT
TAGTGAACGGATCGGCACTGCGTGCGCCAATTCTGCAGACAAATGGCAGTATTCATCCACAATTTTAAAA
GAAAAGGGGGGATTGGGGGGTACAGTGCAGGGGAAAGAATAGTAGACATAATAGCAACAGACATACAAAC
TAAAGAATTACAAAAACAAATTACAAAAATTCAAAATTTTCGGGTTTATTACAGGGACAGCAGAGATCCA
GTTTGGTTAGTACCGGGCCCGGGTCGACTAGTGATCAGTGTGAGGGAGTGTAAAGCTGGGTTTCCCAGAG
AGGGCCTATTTCCCATGATTCCTTCATATTTGCATATACGATACAAGGCTGTTAGAGAGATAATTAGAAT
TAATTTGACTGTAAACACAAAGATATTAGTACAAAATACGTGACGTAGAAAGTAATAATTTCTTGGGTAG
TTTGCAGTTTTAAAATTATGTTTTAAAATGGACTATCATATGCTTACCGTAACTTGAAAGTATTTCGATT
TCTTGGCTTTATATATCTTGTGGAAAGGACGAAACACCGTGGCAGAGAAGGAAGCTCGAGTTTTAGAGCT
AGAAATAGCAAGTTAAAATAAGGCTAGTCCGTTATCAACTTGAAAAAGTGGCACCGAGTCGGTGCTTTTT
TGAATTCTAGATCTTGAGACAAATGGCAGTATTCATCCACAATTTTAAAAGAAAAGGGGGGATTGGGGGG
TACAGTGCAGGGGAAAGAATAGTAGACATAATAGCAACAGACATACAAACTAAAGAATTACAAAAACAAA
TTACAAAAATTCAAAATTTTCGGGTTTATTACAGGGACAGCAGAGATCCACTTTGGCGCCGGCAAACCGC
TGTTCCTAGGAATCCCGAGGCCTTCGAGTGGCTCCGGTGCCCGTCAGTGGGCAGAGCGCACATCGCCCAC
AGTCCCCGAGAAGTTGGGGGGAGGGGTCGGCAATTGAACCGGTGCCTAGAGAAGGTGGCGCGGGGTAAAC
TGGGAAAGTGATGTCGTGTACTGGCTCCGCCTTTTTCCCGAGGGTGGGGGAGAACCGTATATAAGTGCAG
TAGTCGCCGTGAACGTTCTTTTTCGCAACGGGTTTGCCGCCAGAACACAGGTGTCGTGACGCGGGACCCG
ACATTAGCGCTACAGCTTAAGCGGGCCACCATGGATTACAAAGACGATGACGATAAGATGGCCCCAAAGA
AGAAGCGGAAGGTCGGTATCCACGGAGTCCCAGCAGCCGACAAGAAGTACAGCATCGGCCTGGACATCGG
CACCAACTCTGTGGGCTGGGCCGTGATCACCGACGAGTACAAGGTGCCCAGCAAGAAATTCAAGGTGCTG
GGCAACACCGACCGGCACAGCATCAAGAAGAACCTGATCGGAGCCCTGCTGTTCGACAGCGGCGAAACAG
CCGAGGCCACCCGGCTGAAGAGAACCGCCAGAAGAAGATACACCAGACGGAAGAACCGGATCTGCTATCT
GCAAGAGATCTTCAGCAACGAGATGGCCAAGGTGGACGACAGCTTCTTCCACAGACTGGAAGAGTCCTTC
CTGGTGGAAGAGGATAAGAAGCACGAGCGGCACCCCATCTTCGGCAACATCGTGGACGAGGTGGCCTACC
ACGAGAAGTACCCCACCATCTACCACCTGAGAAAGAAACTGGTGGACAGCACCGACAAGGCCGACCTGCG
GCTGATCTATCTGGCCCTGGCCCACATGATCAAGTTCCGGGGCCACTTCCTGATCGAGGGCGACCTGAAC
CCCGACAACAGCGACGTGGACAAGCTGTTCATCCAGCTGGTGCAGACCTACAACCAGCTGTTCGAGGAAA
ACCCCATCAACGCCAGCGGCGTGGACGCCAAGGCCATCCTGTCTGCCAGACTGAGCAAGAGCAGACGGCT
GGAAAATCTGATCGCCCAGCTGCCCGGCGAGAAGAAGAATGGCCTGTTCGGAAACCTGATTGCCCTGAGC
CTGGGCCTGACCCCCAACTTCAAGAGCAACTTCGACCTGGCCGAGGATGCCAAACTGCAGCTGAGCAAGG
ACACCTACGACGACGACCTGGACAACCTGCTGGCCCAGATCGGCGACCAGTACGCCGACCTGTTTCTGGC
CGCCAAGAACCTGTCCGACGCCATCCTGCTGAGCGACATCCTGAGAGTGAACACCGAGATCACCAAGGCC
CCCCTGAGCGCCTCTATGATCAAGAGATACGACGAGCACCACCAGGACCTGACCCTGCTGAAAGCTCTCG
TGCGGCAGCAGCTGCCTGAGAAGTACAAAGAGATTTTCTTCGACCAGAGCAAGAACGGCTACGCCGGCTA
CATTGACGGCGGAGCCAGCCAGGAAGAGTTCTACAAGTTCATCAAGCCCATCCTGGAAAAGATGGACGGC
ACCGAGGAACTGCTCGTGAAGCTGAACAGAGAGGACCTGCTGCGGAAGCAGCGGACCTTCGACAACGGCA
GCATCCCCCACCAGATCCACCTGGGAGAGCTGCACGCCATTCTGCGGCGGCAGGAAGATTTTTACCCATT
CCTGAAGGACAACCGGGAAAAGATCGAGAAGATCCTGACCTTCCGCATCCCCTACTACGTGGGCCCTCTG
GCCAGGGGAAACAGCAGATTCGCCTGGATGACCAGAAAGAGCGAGGAAACCATCACCCCCTGGAACTTCG
AGGAAGTGGTGGACAAGGGCGCTTCCGCCCAGAGCTTCATCGAGCGGATGACCAACTTCGATAAGAACCT
GCCCAACGAGAAGGTGCTGCCCAAGCACAGCCTGCTGTACGAGTACTTCACCGTGTATAACGAGCTGACC
AAAGTGAAATACGTGACCGAGGGAATGAGAAAGCCCGCCTTCCTGAGCGGCGAGCAGAAAAAGGCCATCG
TGGACCTGCTGTTCAAGACCAACCGGAAAGTGACCGTGAAGCAGCTGAAAGAGGACTACTTCAAGAAAAT
CGAGTGCTTCGACTCCGTGGAAATCTCCGGCGTGGAAGATCGGTTCAACGCCTCCCTGGGCACATACCAC
GATCTGCTGAAAATTATCAAGGACAAGGACTTCCTGGACAATGAGGAAAACGAGGACATTCTGGAAGATA
TCGTGCTGACCCTGACACTGTTTGAGGACAGAGAGATGATCGAGGAACGGCTGAAAACCTATGCCCACCT
GTTCGACGACAAAGTGATGAAGCAGCTGAAGCGGCGGAGATACACCGGCTGGGGCAGGCTGAGCCGGAAG
CTGATCAACGGCATCCGGGACAAGCAGTCCGGCAAGACAATCCTGGATTTCCTGAAGTCCGACGGCTTCG
CCAACAGAAACTTCATGCAGCTGATCCACGACGACAGCCTGACCTTTAAAGAGGACATCCAGAAAGCCCA
GGTGTCCGGCCAGGGCGATAGCCTGCACGAGCACATTGCCAATCTGGCCGGCAGCCCCGCCATTAAGAAG
GGCATCCTGCAGACAGTGAAGGTGGTGGACGAGCTCGTGAAAGTGATGGGCCGGCACAAGCCCGAGAACA
TCGTGATCGAAATGGCCAGAGAGAACCAGACCACCCAGAAGGGACAGAAGAACAGCCGCGAGAGAATGAA
GCGGATCGAAGAGGGCATCAAAGAGCTGGGCAGCCAGATCCTGAAAGAACACCCCGTGGAAAACACCCAG
CTGCAGAACGAGAAGCTGTACCTGTACTACCTGCAGAATGGGCGGGATATGTACGTGGACCAGGAACTGG
ACATCAACCGGCTGTCCGACTACGATGTGGACCATATCGTGCCTCAGAGCTTTCTGAAGGACGACTCCAT
CGACAACAAGGTGCTGACCAGAAGCGACAAGAACCGGGGCAAGAGCGACAACGTGCCCTCCGAAGAGGTC
GTGAAGAAGATGAAGAACTACTGGCGGCAGCTGCTGAACGCCAAGCTGATTACCCAGAGAAAGTTCGACA
ATCTGACCAAGGCCGAGAGAGGCGGCCTGAGCGAACTGGATAAGGCCGGCTTCATCAAGAGACAGCTGGT
GGAAACCCGGCAGATCACAAAGCACGTGGCACAGATCCTGGACTCCCGGATGAACACTAAGTACGACGAG
AATGACAAGCTGATCCGGGAAGTGAAAGTGATCACCCTGAAGTCCAAGCTGGTGTCCGATTTCCGGAAGG
ATTTCCAGTTTTACAAAGTGCGCGAGATCAACAACTACCACCACGCCCACGACGCCTACCTGAACGCCGT
CGTGGGAACCGCCCTGATCAAAAAGTACCCTAAGCTGGAAAGCGAGTTCGTGTACGGCGACTACAAGGTG
TACGACGTGCGGAAGATGATCGCCAAGAGCGAGCAGGAAATCGGCAAGGCTACCGCCAAGTACTTCTTCT
ACAGCAACATCATGAACTTTTTCAAGACCGAGATTACCCTGGCCAACGGCGAGATCCGGAAGCGGCCTCT
GATCGAGACAAACGGCGAAACCGGGGAGATCGTGTGGGATAAGGGCCGGGATTTTGCCACCGTGCGGAAA
GTGCTGAGCATGCCCCAAGTGAATATCGTGAAAAAGACCGAGGTGCAGACAGGCGGCTTCAGCAAAGAGT
CTATCCTGCCCAAGAGGAACAGCGATAAGCTGATCGCCAGAAAGAAGGACTGGGACCCTAAGAAGTACGG
CGGCTTCGACAGCCCCACCGTGGCCTATTCTGTGCTGGTGGTGGCCAAAGTGGAAAAGGGCAAGTCCAAG
AAACTGAAGAGTGTGAAAGAGCTGCTGGGGATCACCATCATGGAAAGAAGCAGCTTCGAGAAGAATCCCA
TCGACTTTCTGGAAGCCAAGGGCTACAAAGAAGTGAAAAAGGACCTGATCATCAAGCTGCCTAAGTACTC
CCTGTTCGAGCTGGAAAACGGCAGGAAGAGAATGCTGGCCTCTGCCGGCGAACTGCAGAAGGGAAACGAA
CTGGCCCTGCCCTCCAAATATGTGAACTTCCTGTACCTGGCCAGCCACTATGAGAAGCTGAAGGGCTCCC
CCGAGGATAATGAGCAGAAACAGCTGTTTGTGGAACAGCACAAGCACTACCTGGACGAGATCATCGAGCA
GATCAGCGAGTTCTCCAAGAGAGTGATCCTGGCCGACGCTAATCTGGACAAAGTGCTGTCCGCCTACAAC
AAGCACCGGGATAAGCCCATCAGAGAGCAGGCCGAGAATATCATCCACCTGTTTACCCTGACCAATCTGG
GAGCCCCTGCCGCCTTCAAGTACTTTGACACCACCATCGACCGGAAGAGGTACACCAGCACCAAAGAGGT
GCTGGACGCCACCCTGATCCACCAGAGCATCACCGGCCTGTACGAGACACGGATCGACCTGTCTCAGCTG
GGAGGCGACAAGCGTCCTGCTGCTACTAAGAAAGCTGGTCAAGCTAAGAAAAAGAAAGCTAGCGGCAGCG
GCGCCACCAACTTCAGCCTGCTGAAGCAGGCCGGCGACGTGGAGGAGAACCCCGGCCCCATGCCCAAGAA
GAAGAGGAAGGTGTCCAATTTACTGACCGTACACCAAAATTTGCCTGCATTACCGGTCGATGCAACGAGT
GATGAGGTTCGCAAGAACCTGATGGACATGTTCAGGGATCGCCAGGCGTTTTCTGAGCATACCTGGAAAA
TGCTTCTGTCCGTTTGCCGGTCGTGGGCGGCATGGTGCAAGTTGAATAACCGGAAATGGTTTCCCGCAGA
ACCTGAAGATGTTCGCGATTATCTTCTATATCTTCAGGCGCGCGGTCTGGCAGTAAAAACTATCCAGCAA
CATTTGGGCCAGCTAAACATGCTTCATCGTCGGTCCGGGCTGCCACGACCAAGTGACAGCAATGCTGTTT
CACTGGTTATGCGGCGGATCCGAAAAGAAAACGTTGATGCCGGTGAACGTGCAAAACAGGCTCTAGCGTT
CGAACGCACTGATTTCGACCAGGTTCGTTCACTCATGGAAAATAGCGATCGCTGCCAGGATATACGTAAT
CTGGCATTTCTGGGGATTGCTTATAACACCCTGTTACGTATAGCCGAAATTGCCAGGATCAGGGTTAAAG
ATATCTCACGTACTGACGGTGGGAGAATGTTAATCCATATTGGCAGAACGAAAACGCTGGTTAGCACCGC
AGGTGTAGAGAAGGCACTTAGCCTGGGGGTAACTAAACTGGTCGAGCGATGGATTTCCGTATCTGGTGTA
GCTGATGATCCGAATAACTACCTGTTTTGCCGGGTCAGAAAAAATGGTGTTGCCGCGCCATCTGCCACCA
GCCAGCTATCAACTCGCGCCCTGGAAGGGATTTTTGAAGCAACTCATCGATTGATTTACGGCGCTAAGGA
TGACTCTGGTCAGAGATACCTGGCCTGGTCTGGACACAGTGCCCGTGTCGGAGCCGCGCGAGATATGGCC
CGCGCTGGAGTTTCAATACCGGGGATCATGCAAGCTGGTGGCTGGACCAATGTAAATATTGTCATGAACT
ATATCCGTAACCTGGATAGTGAAACAGGGGCAATGGTGCGCCTGCTGGAAGATGGCGATTAGAAACGTTG
TTGTTTGGGGTTGAATTACTCTTCTAGACCGCGGCGCGCCCGATAATCAACCTCTGGATTACAAAATTTG
TGAAAGATTGACTGGTATTCTTAACTATGTTGCTCCTTTTACGCTATGTGGATACGCTGCTTTAATGCCT
TTGTATCATGCTATTGCTTCCCGTATGGCTTTCATTTTCTCCTCCTTGTATAAATCCTGGTTGCTGTCTC
TTTATGAGGAGTTGTGGCCCGTTGTCAGGCAACGTGGCGTGGTGTGCACTGTGTTTGCTGACGCAACCCC
CACTGGTTGGGGCATTGCCACCACCTGTCAGCTCCTTTCCGGGACTTTCGCTTTCCCCCTCCCTATTGCC
ACGGCGGAACTCATCGCCGCCTGCCTTGCCCGCTGCTGGACAGGGGCTCGGCTGTTGGGCACTGACAATT
CCGTGGTGTTGTCGGGGAAATCATCGTCCTTTCCTTGGCTGCTCGCCTGTGTTGCCACCTGGATTCTGCG
CGGGACGTCCTTCTGCTACGTCCCTTCGGCCCTCAATCCAGCGGACCTTCCTTCCCGCGGCCTGCTGCCG
GCTCTGCGGCCTCTTCCGCGTCTTCGCCTTCGCCCTCAGACGAGTCGGATCTCCCTTTGGGCCGCCTCCC
CGCATCGATACCGTCGACCTCGATCGAGACCTAGAAAAACATGGAGCAATCACAAGTAGCAATACAGCAG
CTACCAATGCTGATTGTGCCTGGCTAGAAGCACAAGAGGAGGAGGAGGTGGGTTTTCCAGTCACACCTCA
GGTACCTTTAAGACCAATGACTTACAAGGCAGCTGTAGATCTTAGCCACTTTTTAAAAGAAAAGGGGGGA
CTGGAAGGGCTAATTCACTCCCAACGAAGACAAGATATCCTTGATCTGTGGATCTACCACACACAAGGCT
ACTTCCCTGATTGGCAGAACTACACACCAGGGCCAGGGATCAGATATCCACTGACCTTTGGATGGTGCTA
CAAGCTAGTACCAGTTGAGCAAGAGAAGGTAGAAGAAGCCAATGAAGGAGAGAACACCCGCTTGTTACAC
CCTGTGAGCCTGCATGGGATGGATGACCCGGAGAGAGAAGTATTAGAGTGGAGGTTTGACAGCCGCCTAG
CATTTCATCACATGGCCCGAGAGCTGCATCCGGACTGTACTGGGTCTCTCTGGTTAGACCAGATCTGAGC
CTGGGAGCTCTCTGGCTAACTAGGGAACCCACTGCTTAAGCCTCAATAAAGCTTGCCTTGAGTGCTTCAA
GTAGTGTGTGCCCGTCTGTTGTGTGACTCTGGTAACTAGAGATCCCTCAGACCCTTTTAGTCAGTGTGGA
AAATCTCTAGCAGCATGTGAGCAAAAGGCCAGCAAAAGGCCAGGAACCGTAAAAAGGCCGCGTTGCTGGC
GTTTTTCCATAGGCTCCGCCCCCCTGACGAGCATCACAAAAATCGACGCTCAAGTCAGAGGTGGCGAAAC
CCGACAGGACTATAAAGATACCAGGCGTTTCCCCCTGGAAGCTCCCTCGTGCGCTCTCCTGTTCCGACCC
TGCCGCTTACCGGATACCTGTCCGCCTTTCTCCCTTCGGGAAGCGTGGCGCTTTCTCATAGCTCACGCTG
TAGGTATCTCAGTTCGGTGTAGGTCGTTCGCTCCAAGCTGGGCTGTGTGCACGAACCCCCCGTTCAGCCC
GACCGCTGCGCCTTATCCGGTAACTATCGTCTTGAGTCCAACCCGGTAAGACACGACTTATCGCCACTGG
CAGCAGCCACTGGTAACAGGATTAGCAGAGCGAGGTATGTAGGCGGTGCTACAGAGTTCTTGAAGTGGTG
GCCTAACTACGGCTACACTAGAAGAACAGTATTTGGTATCTGCGCTCTGCTGAAGCCAGTTACCTTCGGA
AAAAGAGTTGGTAGCTCTTGATCCGGCAAACAAACCACCGCTGGTAGCGGTGGTTTTTTTGTTTGCAAGC
AGCAGATTACGCGCAGAAAAAAAGGATCTCAAGAAGATCCTTTGATCTTTTCTACGGGGTCTGACGCTCA
GTGGAACGAAAACTCACGTTAAGGGATTTTGGTCATGAGATTATCAAAAAGGATCTTCACCTAGATCCTT
TTAAATTAAAAATGAAGTTTTAAATCAATCTAAAGTATATATGAGTAAACTTGGTCTGACAGTTACCAAT
GCTTAATCAGTGAGGCACCTATCTCAGCGATCTGTCTATTTCGTTCATCCATAGTTGCCTGACTCCCCGT
CGTGTAGATAACTACGATACGGGAGGGCTTACCATCTGGCCCCAGTGCTGCAATGATACCGCGAGACCCA
CGCTCACCGGCTCCAGATTTATCAGCAATAAACCAGCCAGCCGGAAGGGCCGAGCGCAGAAGTGGTCCTG
CAACTTTATCCGCCTCCATCCAGTCTATTAATTGTTGCCGGGAAGCTAGAGTAAGTAGTTCGCCAGTTAA
TAGTTTGCGCAACGTTGTTGCCATTGCTACAGGCATCGTGGTGTCACGCTCGTCGTTTGGTATGGCTTCA
TTCAGCTCCGGTTCCCAACGATCAAGGCGAGTTACATGATCCCCCATGTTGTGCAAAAAAGCGGTTAGCT
CCTTCGGTCCTCCGATCGTTGTCAGAAGTAAGTTGGCCGCAGTGTTATCACTCATGGTTATGGCAGCACT
GCATAATTCTCTTACTGTCATGCCATCCGTAAGATGCTTTTCTGTGACTGGTGAGTACTCAACCAAGTCA
TTCTGAGAATAGTGTATGCGGCGACCGAGTTGCTCTTGCCCGGCGTCAATACGGGATAATACCGCGCCAC
ATAGCAGAACTTTAAAAGTGCTCATCATTGGAAAACGTTCTTCGGGGCGAAAACTCTCAAGGATCTTACC
GCTGTTGAGATCCAGTTCGATGTAACCCACTCGTGCACCCAACTGATCTTCAGCATCTTTTACTTTCACC
AGCGTTTCTGGGTGAGCAAAAACAGGAAGGCAAAATGCCGCAAAAAAGGGAATAAGGGCGACACGGAAAT
GTTGAATACTCATACTCTTCCTTTTTCAATATTATTGAAGCATTTATCAGGGTTATTGTCTCATGAGCGG
ATACATATTTGAATGTATTTAGAAAAATAAACAAATAGGGGTTCCGCGCACATTTCCCCGAAAAGTGCCA
CCTGACG
Features (pLannotate 1.2.2; 23 found; start..end, strand, type, name):
     30..82      -  misc_feature   bom (fragment): basis of mobility region from pBR322
    237..616     +  enhancer       CMV enhancer: human cytomegalovirus immediate early enhancer
    617..816     +  promoter       CMV promoter: human cytomegalovirus (CMV) immediate early promoter
    834..1014    +  LTR            5' LTR (truncated): truncated 5' long terminal repeat (LTR) from HIV-1
   1061..1186    +  misc_feature   HIV-1 Ψ: packaging signal of human immunodeficiency virus type 1
   1170..1508    +  CDS            HIV-1 gag (fragment): gag protein from human immunodeficiency virus 1; gag
   1683..1916    +  misc_feature   RRE: The Rev response element (RRE) of HIV-1 allows for Rev-dependent mRNA export from the nucleus to the cytoplasm.
   2293..2393    +  CDS            Rev (fragment): human immunodeficiency virus 1 (HIV-1) Rev protein; rev; enhances nuclear export of unspliced and incompletely spliced viral mRNAs
   2443..2560    +  misc_feature   cPPT/CTS: central polypurine tract and central termination sequence of HIV-1
   2660..2900    +  promoter       U6 promoter: RNA polymerase III promoter for human U6 snRNA
   2930..3005    +  misc_RNA       gRNA scaffold: guide RNA scaffold for the Streptococcus pyogenes CRISPR/Cas9 system
   3053..3170    +  misc_feature   cPPT/CTS: central polypurine tract and central termination sequence of HIV-1
   3269..3480    +  promoter       EF-1α core promoter: core promoter for human elongation factor EF-1α
   3609..5210    +  CDS            Cas9(N): N-terminal portion of Streptococcus pyogenes Cas9 (Zetsche et al., 2015)
   5211..7709    +  CDS            Cas9(C): C-terminal portion of Streptococcus pyogenes Cas9 (Zetsche et al., 2015)
   7852..8882    +  CDS            Cre (fragment): site-specific recombinase Cre is a site-specific recombinase from bacteriophage P1. Recombination occurs at loxP sequences.
   8935..9523    +  misc_feature   WPRE: woodchuck hepatitis virus posttranscriptional regulatory element
   9524..9543    +  misc_feature   MCS (fragment): pBluescript multiple cloning site
   9545..10045   +  CDS            nef (fragment): NEF_HV1LA - Experimental evidence at protein level: Swiss-Prot protein existence level 1. Extracellular Nef protein targets CD4(+) T-lymphocytes for apoptosis by interacting with CXCR4 surface receptors. From Human immunodeficiency virus type 1 group M subtype B (isolate Lai) (HIV-1).
  10052..10232   +  LTR            5' LTR (truncated): truncated 5' long terminal repeat (LTR) from HIV-1
  10294..10882   -  rep_origin     ori: high-copy-number ColE1/pMB1/pBR322/pUC origin of replication
  11053..11913   -  CDS            AmpR: β-lactamase; bla; confers resistance to ampicillin, carbenicillin, and related antibiotics
  11914..12018   -  promoter       AmpR promoter: bla
