[The description below was written by a language model from this plasmid's Addgene catalogue record and pLannotate feature annotations shown in this document.]
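Description:
pSECC-sgSIK3-C is a 12 kb HIV-1-based lentiviral transfer plasmid built on the pSECC backbone, an all-in-one design that delivers a guide RNA, Cas9 and Cre recombinase from a single virus. In bacteria it is maintained through a high-copy ColE1/pUC-type origin and selected with ampicillin via the β-lactamase gene. The viral portion begins with a CMV enhancer/promoter fused to a truncated 5' LTR, which drives transcription of the viral genome in packaging cells. This is followed by the Ψ packaging signal with a gag fragment, the Rev response element for nuclear export of the unspliced genomic RNA, and cPPT/CTS elements that aid nuclear import of the reverse-transcribed genome. A WPRE, which enhances transcript stability and expression, and a second truncated LTR close the proviral cassette. The gag, Rev and nef annotations are residual fragments of viral sequence rather than functional genes.

The payload has two expression units. A human U6 RNA polymerase III promoter drives a guide targeting mouse Sik3, fused to the Streptococcus pyogenes gRNA scaffold. Downstream, an EF-1α core promoter drives S. pyogenes Cas9, annotated as contiguous N- and C-terminal portions that together appear to span the full coding sequence. Cre lies shortly after Cas9 on the same strand with no separate promoter annotated, which suggests co-expression from one transcript, although the feature table does not identify the linking element. In mice carrying loxP-flanked or lox-stop-lox alleles, infected cells would undergo Cre-mediated recombination of those alleles together with Cas9-mediated disruption of Sik3. The associated publication concerns SIK1 and SIK3 as mediators of LKB1 tumour suppression in non-small-cell lung cancer, consistent with use in somatic gene editing in mouse tumour models.
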