Addgene plasmid #138674: pSECC-sgSIK3-C
Purpose: Expresses a mouse SIK3-targeting sgRNA, Cas9, and Cre-recombinase
Depositing lab: Reuben Shaw. Depositing organization: Salk Institute for Biological Studies. Publication: The AMPK-Related Kinases SIK1 and SIK3 Mediate Key Tumor-Suppressive Effects of LKB1 in NSCLC. Hollstein PE, Eichner LJ, Brun SN, Kamireddy A, Svensson RU, Vera LI, Ross DS, Rymoff TJ, Hutchins A, Galvez HM, Williams AE, Shokhirev MN, Screaton RA, Berdeaux R, Shaw RJ. Cancer Discov. 2019 Nov;9(11):1606-1627. doi: 10.1158/2159-8290.CD-18-1261. Epub 2019 Jul 26. PubMed 31350328.
Backbone
  Vector backbone: pSECC
  Vector type: Lentiviral
Growth in bacteria
  Bacterial resistance: Ampicillin, 100 μg/mL
  Growth temperature: 30°C
  Growth strain: NEB Stable
  Copy number: Unknown
Gene/Insert
  Gene/Insert name: sgSIK3 mouse
  gRNA/shRNA sequence: TGGCAGAGAAGGAAGCTCGA
  Species: M. musculus (mouse)
  Entrez Gene: Sik3 (a.k.a. 5730525O22Rik, 9030204A07Rik, Qsk, SIK-3, mKIAA0999)
  Promoter: hU6
  Cloning method: Restriction Enzyme; 5′ cloning site unknown (unknown if destroyed)
Terms and licenses: Academic/Nonprofit Terms; Industry Terms: Not Available to Industry
How to cite: pSECC-sgSIK3-C was a gift from Reuben Shaw (Addgene plasmid # 138674 ; http://n2t.net/addgene:138674 ; RRID:Addgene_138674)
