>Addgene plasmid #138674 | pSECC-sgSIK3-C | depositor partial sequence | sequence record 267998 | hU6 FWD Sequence
GCCGGTATACGATTTCTTGGCTTTATATATCTTGTGGAAGGACGAAACACCGTGGCAGAGAAGGAAGCTC
GAGTTTTAGAGCTAGAAATAGCAAGTTAAAATAAGGCTAGTCCGTTATCAACTTGAAAAAGTGGCACCGA
GTCGGTGCTTTTTTGAATTCTAGATCTTGAGACAAATGGCAGTATTCATCCACAATTTTAAAAGAAAAGG
GGGGATTGGGGGGTACAGTGCAGGGGAAAGAATAGTAGACATAATAGCAACAGACATACAAACTAAAGAA
TTACAAAAACAAATTACAAAAATTCAAAATTTTCGGGTTTATTACAGGGACAGCAGAGATCCACTTTGGC
GCCGGCAAACCGCTGTTCCTAGGAATCCCGAGGCCTTCGAGTGGCTCCGGTGCCCGTCAGTGGGCAGAGC
GCACATCGCCCACAGTCCCCGAGAAGTTGGGGGGAGGGGTCGGCAATTGAACCGGTGCCTAGAGAAGGTG
GCGCGGGGTAAACTGGGAAAGTGATGTCGTGTACTGGCTCCGCCTTTTTCCCGAGGGTGGGGGAGAACCG
TATATAAGTGCAGTAGTCGCCGTGAACGTTCTTTTTCGCAACGGGTTTGCCGCCAGAACACAGGTGTCGT
GACGCGGGACCCGACATTAGCGCTACAGCTTAAGCGGGCCACCATGGATTACAAAGACGATGACGATAAG
ATGGCCCCAAAGAAGAAGCGGAAGGTCGGTATCCACGGAGTCCCAGCAGCCGACAAGAAGTACAGCATCG
GCCTGGACATCGGCACCAACTCTGTGGGCTGGGCCGTGATCACCGACGAGTACAAAGTGCCCAGCAAGAA
ATTCAAAGGTGCTGGGCAACACCGACCGGCACAGCATCAAGAAGAACCCTGATCGGAGCCCTGCTGTTCG
ACAGCGGCGAAACAGCCGAGGCCACCCGGGCTGAGAGAACCGCCAGAGAGATACACCAGACGGAAGACCG
GATCTGCTATCTGCAAGAGATCTTCAGCACGAGATGGCCAAGTGGACGACAGCTTCTTCACAGACTGAGA
GTCCTTCCTGTGAAGAGGATAGAGCACGAGCGCACCCATCTCGCACATCGTGGACGAGGTGCTACACGAG
AGTACCCACCATCTACCACCTGAAAGAANTGNGANNCACCGACAGNGACTGGCGGCTGATTCTATCTGNC
CTNNNCNNNATCAGTTNGNCATTCTGTATCAAGGCAACTGACCCGANAACGGGAACGGTGTGAACAAA
